>Addgene plasmid #174720 | pDRM98 mKate2 Blast | addgene full sequence | sequence record 349025 | Addgene NGS Result
CCAATACGCAAACCGCCTCTCCCCGCGCGTTGGCCGATTCATTAATGCAGCTGGCACGACAGGTTTCCCG
ACTGGAAAGCGGGCAGTGAGCGCAACGCAATTAATGTGAGTTAGCTCACTCATTAGGCACCCCAGGCTTT
ACACTTTATGCTTCCGGCTCGTATGTTGTGTGGAATTGTGAGCGGATAACAATTTCACACAGGAAACAGC
TATGACCATGATTACGCCAAGCGCGCAATTAACCCTCACTAAAGGGAACAAAAGCTGGAGCTGCAAGCTT
AATGTAGTCTTATGCAATACTCTTGTAGTCTTGCAACATGGTAACGATGAGTTAGCAACATGCCTTACAA
GGAGAGAAAAAGCACCGTGCATGCCGATTGGTGGAAGTAAGGTGGTACGATCGTGCCTTATTAGGAAGGC
AACAGACGGGTCTGACATGGATTGGACGAACCACTGAATTGCCGCATTGCAGAGATATTGTATTTAAGTG
CCTAGCTCGATACATAAACGGGTCTCTCTGGTTAGACCAGATCTGAGCCTGGGAGCTCTCTGGCTAACTA
GGGAACCCACTGCTTAAGCCTCAATAAAGCTTGCCTTGAGTGCTTCAAGTAGTGTGTGCCCGTCTGTTGT
GTGACTCTGGTAACTAGAGATCCCTCAGACCCTTTTAGTCAGTGTGGAAAATCTCTAGCAGTGGCGCCCG
AACAGGGACTTGAAAGCGAAAGGGAAACCAGAGGAGCTCTCTCGACGCAGGACTCGGCTTGCTGAAGCGC
GCACGGCAAGAGGCGAGGGGCGGCGACTGGTGAGTACGCCAAAAATTTTGACTAGCGGAGGCTAGAAGGA
GAGAGATGGGTGCGAGAGCGTCAGTATTAAGCGGGGGAGAATTAGATCGCGATGGGAAAAAATTCGGTTA
AGGCCAGGGGGAAAGAAAAAATATAAATTAAAACATATAGTATGGGCAAGCAGGGAGCTAGAACGATTCG
CAGTTAATCCTGGCCTGTTAGAAACATCAGAAGGCTGTAGACAAATACTGGGACAGCTACAACCATCCCT
TCAGACAGGATCAGAAGAACTTAGATCATTATATAATACAGTAGCAACCCTCTATTGTGTGCATCAAAGG
ATAGAGATAAAAGACACCAAGGAAGCTTTAGACAAGATAGAGGAAGAGCAAAACAAAAGTAAGACCACCG
CACAGCAAGCGGCCGCTGATCTTCAGACCTGGAGGAGGAGATATGAGGGACAATTGGAGAAGTGAATTAT
ATAAATATAAAGTAGTAAAAATTGAACCATTAGGAGTAGCACCCACCAAGGCAAAGAGAAGAGTGGTGCA
GAGAGAAAAAAGAGCAGTGGGAATAGGAGCTTTGTTCCTTGGGTTCTTGGGAGCAGCAGGAAGCACTATG
GGCGCAGCGTCAATGACGCTGACGGTACAGGCCAGACAATTATTGTCTGGTATAGTGCAGCAGCAGAACA
ATTTGCTGAGGGCTATTGAGGCGCAACAGCATCTGTTGCAACTCACAGTCTGGGGCATCAAGCAGCTCCA
GGCAAGAATCCTGGCTGTGGAAAGATACCTAAAGGATCAACAGCTCCTGGGGATTTGGGGTTGCTCTGGA
AAACTCATTTGCACCACTGCTGTGCCTTGGAATGCTAGTTGGAGTAATAAATCTCTGGAACAGATTTGGA
ATCACACGACCTGGATGGAGTGGGACAGAGAAATTAACAATTACACAAGCTTAATACACTCCTTAATTGA
AGAATCGCAAAACCAGCAAGAAAAGAATGAACAAGAATTATTGGAATTAGATAAATGGGCAAGTTTGTGG
AATTGGTTTAACATAACAAATTGGCTGTGGTATATAAAATTATTCATAATGATAGTAGGAGGCTTGGTAG
GTTTAAGAATAGTTTTTGCTGTACTTTCTATAGTGAATAGAGTTAGGCAGGGATATTCACCATTATCGTT
TCAGACCCACCTCCCAACCCCGAGGGGACCCGACAGGCCCGAAGGAATAGAAGAAGAAGGTGGAGAGAGA
GACAGAGACAGATCCATTCGATTAGTGAACGGATCTCGACGGTATCGGTTAACTTTTAAAAGAAAAGGGG
GGATTGGGGGGTACAGTGCAGGGGAAAGAATAGTAGACATAATAGCAACAGACATACAAACTAAAGAATT
ACAAAAACAAATTACAAAAATTCAAAATTTTATCGATCTCGATATCCTCGAGGATATCGAGATCGATTAG
TCCAATTTGTTAAAGACAGGATATCAGTGGTCCAGGCTCTAGTTTTGACTCAACAATATCACCAGCTGAA
GCCTATAGAGTACGAGCCATAGATAGAATAAAAGATTTTATTTAGTCTCCAGAAAAAGGGGGGAATGAAA
GACCCCACCTGTAGGTTTGGCAAGCTAGGATCAAGGTTAGGAACAGAGAGACAGCAGAATATGGGCCAAA
CAGGATATCTGTGGTAAGCAGTTCCTGCCCCGGCTCAGGGCCAAGAACAGTTGGAACAGCAGAATATGGG
CCAAACAGGATATCTGTGGTAAGCAGTTCCTGCCCCGGCTCAGGGCCAAGAACAGATGGTCCCCAGATGC
GGTCCCGCCCTCAGCAGTTTCTAGAGAACCATCAGATGTTTCCAGGGTGCCCCAAGGACCTGAAATGACC
CTGTGCCTTATTTGAACTAACCAATCAGTTCGCTTCTCGCTTCTGTTCGCGCGCTTCTGCTCCCCGAGCT
CAATAAAAGAGCCCACAACCCCTCACTCGGCGCGATCGATGAATTCGAGCTCGGTACCCACCGGTGCCAC
CATGGCCCCTAAAAAGAAACGCAAGGTCGGATCCGGTGGTTCTGTGTCCGAGTTGATAAAGGAGAATATG
CACATGAAGCTGTATATGGAGGGCACCGTCAATAACCATCACTTCAAGTGTACGTCAGAAGGCGAGGGGA
AGCCCTACGAAGGAACGCAGACCATGCGGATCAAAGCTGTTGAAGGCGGCCCACTCCCATTCGCGTTCGA
CATCTTGGCAACGTCTTTTATGTACGGCTCAAAAACCTTTATAAATCACACTCAGGGAATTCCGGATTTC
TTCAAGCAATCTTTCCCGGAAGGGTTCACTTGGGAACGCGTGACTACTTATGAAGATGGAGGTGTTTTGA
CAGCTACGCAAGATACGTCTCTTCAGGACGGGTGCCTCATATACAATGTCAAAATCCGGGGAGTAAATTT
CCCCAGCAATGGTCCGGTGATGCAGAAAAAAACACTTGGATGGGAAGCAAGCACGGAGACACTTTATCCC
GCGGACGGTGGGCTGGAGGGCAGAGCTGATATGGCGCTTAAGTTGGTAGGAGGGGGACACTTGATCTGCA
ATCTCAAAACTACATACAGATCCAAGAAGCCCGCAAAAAACCTCAAAATGCCAGGTGTGTACTATGTGGA
TAGGAGGCTGGAGCGAATAAAAGAAGCAGATAAGGAGACCTATGTTGAACAACACGAGGTTGCAGTTGCC
CGCTATTGTGACTTGCCAAGCAAGCTTGGCCACAGAGGATCCGGCGCAACAAACTTCTCTCTGCTGAAAC
AAGCCGGAGATGTCGAAGAGAATCCTGGACCGGCCAAGCCTTTGTCTCAAGAAGAATCCACCCTCATTGA
AAGAGCAACGGCTACAATCAACAGCATCCCCATCTCTGAAGACTACAGCGTCGCCAGCGCAGCTCTCTCT
AGCGACGGCCGCATCTTCACTGGTGTCAATGTATATCATTTTACTGGGGGACCTTGTGCAGAACTCGTGG
TGCTGGGCACTGCTGCTGCTGCGGCAGCTGGCAACCTGACTTGTATCGTCGCGATCGGAAATGAGAACAG
GGGCATCTTGAGCCCCTGCGGACGGTGCCGACAGGTGCTTCTCGATCTGCATCCTGGGATCAAAGCCATA
GTGAAGGACAGTGATGGACAGCCGACGGCAGTTGGGATTCGTGAATTGCTGCCCTCTGGTTATGTGTGGG
AGGGCTAAGTCGACAATCAACCTCTGGATTACAAAATTTGTGAAAGATTGACTGGTATTCTTAACTATGT
TGCTCCTTTTACGCTATGTGGATACGCTGCTTTAATGCCTTTGTATCATGCTATTGCTTCCCGTATGGCT
TTCATTTTCTCCTCCTTGTATAAATCCTGGTTGCTGTCTCTTTATGAGGAGTTGTGGCCCGTTGTCAGGC
AACGTGGCGTGGTGTGCACTGTGTTTGCTGACGCAACCCCCACTGGTTGGGGCATTGCCACCACCTGTCA
GCTCCTTTCCGGGACTTTCGCTTTCCCCCTCCCTATTGCCACGGCGGAACTCATCGCCGCCTGCCTTGCC
CGCTGCTGGACAGGGGCTCGGCTGTTGGGCACTGACAATTCCGTGGTGTTGTCGGGGAAGCTGACGTCCT
TTCCATGGCTGCTCGCCTGTGTTGCCACCTGGATTCTGCGCGGGACGTCCTTCTGCTACGTCCCTTCGGC
CCTCAATCCAGCGGACCTTCCTTCCCGCGGCCTGCTGCCGGCTCTGCGGCCTCTTCCGCGTCTTCGCCTT
CGCCCTCAGACGAGTCGGATCTCCCTTTGGGCCGCCTCCCCGCCTGGAATTCGAGCTCGGTACCTTTAAG
ACCAATGACTTACAAGGCAGCTGTAGATCTTAGCCACTTTTTAAAAGAAAAGGGGGGACTGGAAGGGCTA
ATTCACTCCCAACGAAGACAAGATCTGCTTTTTGCTTGTACTGGGTCTCTCTGGTTAGACCAGATCTGAG
CCTGGGAGCTCTCTGGCTAACTAGGGAACCCACTGCTTAAGCCTCAATAAAGCTTGCCTTGAGTGCTTCA
AGTAGTGTGTGCCCGTCTGTTGTGTGACTCTGGTAACTAGAGATCCCTCAGACCCTTTTAGTCAGTGTGG
AAAATCTCTAGCAGTAGTAGTTCATGTCATCTTATTATTCAGTATTTATAACTTGCAAAGAAATGAATAT
CAGAGAGTGAGAGGAACTTGTTTATTGCAGCTTATAATGGTTACAAATAAAGCAATAGCATCACAAATTT
CACAAATAAAGCATTTTTTTCACTGCATTCTAGTTGTGGTTTGTCCAAACTCATCAATGTATCTTATCAT
GTCTGGCTCTAGCTATCCCGCCCCTAACTCCGCCCATCCCGCCCCTAACTCCGCCCAGTTCCGCCCATTC
TCCGCCCCATGGCTGACTAATTTTTTTTATTTATGCAGAGGCCGAGGCCGCCTCGGCCTCTGAGCTATTC
CAGAAGTAGTGAGGAGGCTTTTTTGGAGGCCTAGGGACGTACCCAATTCGCCCTATAGTGAGTCGTATTA
CGCGCGCTCACTGGCCGTCGTTTTACAACGTCGTGACTGGGAAAACCCTGGCGTTACCCAACTTAATCGC
CTTGCAGCACATCCCCCTTTCGCCAGCTGGCGTAATAGCGAAGAGGCCCGCACCGATCGCCCTTCCCAAC
AGTTGCGCAGCCTGAATGGCGAATGGG
[124 nt withheld, positions 5488-5611]
C
[91 nt withheld, positions 5613-5703]
A
[49 nt withheld, positions 5705-5753]
CCTTTGACGTTGGAGTCCACGTTCTTT
[37 nt withheld, positions 5781-5817]
ACCCTATCTCGGTCTATTCTTTTGATTTATAAGGGATTTTGCCGATTTCGGCCTATTGGTTAAAAAATGA
GCTGATTTAACAAAAATTTAACGCGAATTTTAACAAAATATTAACGCTTACAATTTAGGTGGCACTTTTC
GGGGAAATGTGCGCGGAACCCCTATTTGTTTATTTTTCTAAATACATTCAAATATGTATCCGCTCATGAG
ACAATAACCCTGATAAATGCTTCAATAATATTGAAAAAGGAAGAGTATGAGTATTCAACATTTCCGTGTC
GCCCTTATTCCCTTTTTTGCGGCATTTTGCCTTCCTGTTTTTGCTCACCCAGAAACGCTGGTGAAAGTAA
AAGATGCTGAAGATCAGTTGGGTGCACGAGTGGGTTACATCGAACTGGATCTCAACAGCGGTAAGATCCT
TGAGAGTTTTCGCCCCGAAGAACGTTTTCCAATGATGAGCACTTTTAAAGTTCTGCTATGTGGCGCGGTA
TTATCCCGTATTGACGCCGGGCAAGAGCAACTCGGTCGCCGCATACACTATTCTCAGAATGACTTGGTTG
AGTACTCACCAGTCACAGAAAAGCATCTTACGGATGGCATGACAGTAAGAGAATTATGCAGTGCTGCCAT
AACCATGAGTGATAACACTGCGGCCAACTTACTTCTGACAACGATCGGAGGACCGAAGGAGCTAACCGCT
TTTTTGCACAACATGGGGGATCATGTAACTCGCCTTGATCGTTGGGAACCGGAGCTGAATGAAGCCATAC
CAAACGACGAGCGTGACACCACGATGCCTGTAGCAATGGCAACAACGTTGCGCAAACTATTAACTGGCGA
ACTACTTACTCTAGCTTCCCGGCAACAATTAATAGACTGGATGGAGGCGGATAAAGTTGCAGGACCACTT
CTGCGCTCGGCCCTTCCGGCTGGCTGGTTTATTGCTGATAAATCTGGAGCCGGTGAGCGTGGGTCTCGCG
GTATCATTGCAGCACTGGGGCCAGATGGTAAGCCCTCCCGTATCGTAGTTATCTACACGACGGGGAGTCA
GGCAACTATGGATGAACGAAATAGACAGATCGCTGAGATAGGTGCCTCACTGATTAAGCATTGGTAACTG
TCAGACCAAGTTTACTCATATATACTTTAGATTGATTTAAAACTTCATTTTTAATTTAAAAGGATCTAGG
TGAAGATCCTTTTTGATAATCTCATGACCAAAATCCCTTAACGTGAGTTTTCGTTCCACTGAGCGTCAGA
CCCCGTAGAAAAGATCAAAGGATCTTCTTGAGATCCTTTTTTTCTGCGCGTAATCTGCTGCTTGCAAACA
AAAAAACCACCGCTACCAGCGGTGGTTTGTTTGCCGGATCAAGAGCTACCAACTCTTTTTCCGAAGGTAA
CTGGCTTCAGCAGAGCGCAGATACCAAATACTGTTCTTCTAGTGTAGCCGTAGTTAGGCCACCACTTCAA
GAACTCTGTAGCACCGCCTACATACCTCGCTCTGCTAATCCTGTTACCAGTGGCTGCTGCCAGTGGCGAT
AAGTCGTGTCTTACCGGGTTGGACTCAAGACGATAGTTACCGGATAAGGCGCAGCGGTCGGGCTGAACGG
GGGGTTCGTGCACACAGCCCAGCTTGGAGCGAACGACCTACACCGAACTGAGATACCTACAGCGTGAGCT
ATGAGAAAGCGCCACGCTTCCCGAAGGGAGAAAGGCGGACAGGTATCCGGTAAGCGGCAGGGTCGGAACA
GGAGAGCGCACGAGGGAGCTTCCAGGGGGAAACGCCTGGTATCTTTATAGTCCTGTCGGGTTTCGCCACC
TCTGACTTGAGCGTCGATTTTTGTGATGCTCGTCAGGGGGGCGGAGCCTATGGAAAAACGCCAGCAACGC
GGCCTTTTTACGGTTCCTGGCCTTTTGCTGGCCTTTTGCTCACATGTTCTTTCCTGCGTTATCCCCTGAT
TCTGTGGATAACCGTATTACCGCCTTTGAGTGAGCTGATACCGCTCGCCGCAGCCGAACGACCGAGCGCA
GCGAGTCAGTGAGCGAGGAAGCGGAAGAGCGC
Features (pLannotate 1.2.2; 29 found; start..end, strand, type, name):
    102..123     +  protein_bind   CAP binding site: CAP binding activates transcription in the presence of cAMP. E. coli catabolite activator protein
    138..168     +  promoter       lac promoter: promoter for the E. coli lac operon
    176..192     +  protein_bind   lac operator: The lac repressor binds to the lac operator to inhibit transcription in E. coli. This inhibition can be relieved by adding lactose or isopropyl-β-D-thiogalactopyranoside (IPTG). lac repressor encoded by lacI
    237..255     +  promoter       T3 promoter: promoter for bacteriophage T3 RNA polymerase
    283..509     +  promoter       RSV promoter: Rous sarcoma virus enhancer/promoter
    510..690     +  LTR            5' LTR (truncated): truncated 5' long terminal repeat (LTR) from HIV-1
    737..862     +  misc_feature   HIV-1 Ψ: packaging signal of human immunodeficiency virus type 1
    846..1209    +  CDS            HIV-1 gag (fragment): gag protein from human immunodeficiency virus 1; gag
   1355..1588    +  misc_feature   RRE: The Rev response element (RRE) of HIV-1 allows for Rev-dependent mRNA export from the nucleus to the cytoplasm.
   1965..2065    +  CDS            Rev (fragment): human immunodeficiency virus 1 (HIV-1) Rev protein; rev; enhances nuclear export of unspliced and incompletely spliced viral mRNAs
   2084..2201    +  misc_feature   cPPT/CTS: central polypurine tract and central termination sequence of HIV-1
   2232..2332    +  CDS            env (fragment): murine leukemia virus gPr80 envelope polyprotein precursor; env; proteolytically cleaved into gp70SU and p15TM subunits
   2374..2408    +  LTR            3' LTR (ΔU3) (fragment): self-inactivating 3' long terminal repeat (LTR) from Moloney murine leukemia virus
   2437..2760    +  LTR            LTR (fragment): long terminal repeat from Moloney murine leukemia virus
   2771..2789    +  misc_feature   MCS (fragment): pUC18/19 multiple cloning site
   2844..3536    +  CDS            mKate2: mKate2 is a basic (constitutively fluorescent) red fluorescent protein published in 2009, derived from Entacmaea quadricolor. It is reported to be a rapidly-maturing monomer with moderate acid sensitivity.
   3602..3998    +  CDS            BSD (fragment): blasticidin S deaminase; Aspergillus terreus BSD; confers resistance to blasticidin
   4005..4593    +  misc_feature   WPRE: woodchuck hepatitis virus posttranscriptional regulatory element
   4610..4678    +  CDS            nef (fragment): NEF_HV1Z2 - Experimental evidence at protein level: Swiss-Prot protein existence level 1. Extracellular Nef protein targets CD4(+) T-lymphocytes for apoptosis by interacting with CXCR4 surface receptors. From Human immunodeficiency virus type 1 group M subtype D (isolate Z2/CDC-Z34) (HIV-1).
   4680..4913    +  LTR            3' LTR (ΔU3): self-inactivating 3' long terminal repeat (LTR) from HIV-1
   4985..5106    +  polyA_signal   SV40 poly(A) signal: SV40 polyadenylation signal
   5146..5281    +  rep_origin     SV40 ori: SV40 origin of replication
   5302..5320    -  promoter       T7 promoter: promoter for bacteriophage T7 RNA polymerase
   5328..5483    +  CDS            lacZα (fragment): LacZα fragment of β-galactosidase; lacZ fragment
   5488..5916    +  rep_origin     f1 ori (sequence partly withheld): f1 bacteriophage origin of replication; arrow indicates direction of (+) strand synthesis
   5969..6073    +  promoter       AmpR promoter: bla
   6074..6934    +  CDS            AmpR: β-lactamase; bla; confers resistance to ampicillin, carbenicillin, and related antibiotics
   7105..7693    +  rep_origin     ori: high-copy-number ColE1/pMB1/pBR322/pUC origin of replication
   7876..89      +  CDS            lacI (fragment) (across the origin): lac repressor; lacI; The lac repressor binds to the lac operator to inhibit transcription in E. coli. This inhibition can be relieved by adding lactose or isopropyl-β-D-thiogalactopyranoside (IPTG).
