[The description below was written by a language model from this plasmid's Addgene catalogue record and pLannotate feature annotations shown in this document.]
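Description:
pDRM98 mKate2 Blast is a third-generation, self-inactivating HIV-1 lentiviral transfer vector built on the pRRLSIN.cPPT.MND backbone for stable expression in mammalian cells. In bacteria it is maintained through a high-copy ColE1/pUC-type origin and selected with ampicillin via the β-lactamase gene. The backbone also carries an f1 origin, an SV40 origin and poly(A) signal, and remnants of lac and phage promoter elements. The viral portion has an RSV promoter fused to a truncated 5' LTR, which drives Tat-independent production of genomic RNA in packaging cells. This is followed by the Ψ packaging signal with a gag fragment, the Rev response element for Rev-dependent nuclear export, and the cPPT/CTS, which aids nuclear import of the reverse-transcribed genome. A ΔU3 3' LTR inactivates the viral promoter after integration, so transgene expression depends on the internal promoter.

That internal promoter is MND, a modified murine retroviral LTR-derived promoter. This explains why the annotation software labels the region upstream of the insert as Moloney murine leukemia virus LTR and env fragments. MND drives a single open reading frame: an SV40 nuclear localisation signal with a GGS linker, the red fluorescent protein mKate2, a P2A self-cleaving peptide, and the Aspergillus terreus blasticidin S deaminase gene. A WPRE downstream enhances transcript stability and expression. Transduced cells therefore gain a nuclear red label and blasticidin resistance from one transcript, which allows selection of uniformly labelled populations. Such nuclear labelling suits applications like fluorescence-based cell counting or tracking, although the record does not state a specific use. The sequenced record is 7,879 nt, longer than the 7,087 bp total size listed in the catalogue, and the record does not explain the discrepancy.
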