Addgene plasmid #174720: pDRM98 mKate2 Blast
Purpose: Expresses the NLS-tagged mKate2 gene, P2A and the blasticidin resistance gene.
Depositing lab: Wayne Tilley. Depositing organization: Adelaide University. Publication: Selective inhibition of CDK9 in triple negative breast cancer. Mustafa EH, Laven-Law G, Kikhtyak Z, Nguyen V, Ali S, Pace AA, Iggo R, Kebede A, Noll B, Wang S, Winter JM, Dwyer AR, Tilley WD, Hickey TE. Oncogene. 2023 Nov 24. doi: 10.1038/s41388-023-02892-3. PubMed 38001268.
Backbone
  Vector backbone: pRRLSIN.cPPT.MND
  Backbone size w/o insert (bp): 6685
  Total vector size (bp): 7087
  Vector type: Mammalian Expression, Lentiviral
  Selectable markers: Blasticidin
Growth in bacteria
  Bacterial resistance: Ampicillin, 100 μg/mL
  Growth temperature: 30°C
  Growth strain: NEB Stable
  Copy number: High Copy
Gene/Insert 1
  Gene/Insert name: mKate2
  Species: Synthetic
  Insert size (bp): 693
  Promoter: MND
  Tag / fusion protein: SV40 NLS with GGS linker (N terminal on backbone); P2A linker (C terminal on insert)
  Cloning method: Gibson Cloning
  Sequencing primers: 5′ MND-F (GTTCGCTTCTCGCTTCTGTT)
Gene/Insert 2
  Gene/Insert name: BSD (alt name: Blasticidin-S deaminase/BlastR)
  Species: Aspergillus terreus
  Insert size (bp): 393
  Promoter: MND (off mKate-P2A)
  Cloning method: Gibson Cloning
  Sequencing primers: 5′ WPRE-R (GCGTAAAAGGAGCAACATAG)
Terms and licenses: Academic/Nonprofit Terms; Industry Terms: Not Available to Industry
How to cite: pDRM98 mKate2 Blast was a gift from Wayne Tilley (Addgene plasmid # 174720 ; http://n2t.net/addgene:174720 ; RRID:Addgene_174720)
